>Addgene plasmid #101258 | 5ULO (YWHAZ) | addgene full sequence | sequence record 197642 | Addgene NGS Result
TGGCGAATGGG
[124 nt withheld, positions 12-135]
C
[91 nt withheld, positions 137-227]
A
[49 nt withheld, positions 229-277]
CCTTTGACGTTGGAGTCCACGTTCTTT
[37 nt withheld, positions 305-341]
ACCCTATCTCGGTCTATTCTTTTGATTTATAAGGGATTTTGCCGATTTCGGCCTATTGGTTAAAAAATGA
GCTGATTTAACAAAAATTTAACGCGAATTTTAACAAAATATTAACGCTTACAATTTAGGTGGCACTTTTC
GGGGAAATGTGCGCGGAACCCCTATTTGTTTATTTTTCTAAATACATTCAAATATGTATCCGCTCATGAA
TTAATTCTTAGAAAAACTCATCGAGCATCAAATGAAACTGCAATTTATTCATATCAGGATTATCAATACC
ATATTTTTGAAAAAGCCGTTTCTGTAATGAAGGAGAAAACTCACCGAGGCAGTTCCATAGGATGGCAAGA
TCCTGGTATCGGTCTGCGATTCCGACTCGTCCAACATCAATACAACCTATTAATTTCCCCTCGTCAAAAA
TAAGGTTATCAAGTGAGAAATCACCATGAGTGACGACTGAATCCGGTGAGAATGGCAAAAGTTTATGCAT
TTCTTTCCAGACTTGTTCAACAGGCCAGCCATTACGCTCGTCATCAAAATCACTCGCATCAACCAAACCG
TTATTCATTCGTGATTGCGCCTGAGCGAGACGAAATACGCGATCGCTGTTAAAAGGACAATTACAAACAG
GAATCGAATGCAACCGGCGCAGGAACACTGCCAGCGCATCAACAATATTTTCACCTGAATCAGGATATTC
TTCTAATACCTGGAATGCTGTTTTCCCGGGGATCGCAGTGGTGAGTAACCATGCATCATCAGGAGTACGG
ATAAAATGCTTGATGGTCGGAAGAGGCATAAATTCCGTCAGCCAGTTTAGTCTGACCATCTCATCTGTAA
CATCATTGGCAACGCTACCTTTGCCATGTTTCAGAAACAACTCTGGCGCATCGGGCTTCCCATACAATCG
ATAGATTGTCGCACCTGATTGCCCGACATTATCGCGAGCCCATTTATACCCATATAAATCAGCATCCATG
TTGGAATTTAATCGCGGCCTAGAGCAAGACGTTTCCCGTTGAATATGGCTCATAACACCCCTTGTATTAC
TGTTTATGTAAGCAGACAGTTTTATTGTTCATGACCAAAATCCCTTAACGTGAGTTTTCGTTCCACTGAG
CGTCAGACCCCGTAGAAAAGATCAAAGGATCTTCTTGAGATCCTTTTTTTCTGCGCGTAATCTGCTGCTT
GCAAACAAAAAAACCACCGCTACCAGCGGTGGTTTGTTTGCCGGATCAAGAGCTACCAACTCTTTTTCCG
AAGGTAACTGGCTTCAGCAGAGCGCAGATACCAAATACTGTCCTTCTAGTGTAGCCGTAGTTAGGCCACC
ACTTCAAGAACTCTGTAGCACCGCCTACATACCTCGCTCTGCTAATCCTGTTACCAGTGGCTGCTGCCAG
TGGCGATAAGTCGTGTCTTACCGGGTTGGACTCAAGACGATAGTTACCGGATAAGGCGCAGCGGTCGGGC
TGAACGGGGGGTTCGTGCACACAGCCCAGCTTGGAGCGAACGACCTACACCGAACTGAGATACCTACAGC
GTGAGCTATGAGAAAGCGCCACGCTTCCCGAAGGGAGAAAGGCGGACAGGTATCCGGTAAGCGGCAGGGT
CGGAACAGGAGAGCGCACGAGGGAGCTTCCAGGGGGAAACGCCTGGTATCTTTATAGTCCTGTCGGGTTT
CGCCACCTCTGACTTGAGCGTCGATTTTTGTGATGCTCGTCAGGGGGGCGGAGCCTATGGAAAAACGCCA
GCAACGCGGCCTTTTTACGGTTCCTGGCCTTTTGCTGGCCTTTTGCTCACATGTTCTTTCCTGCGTTATC
CCCTGATTCTGTGGATAACCGTATTACCGCCTTTGAGTGAGCTGATACCGCTCGCCGCAGCCGAACGACC
GAGCGCAGCGAGTCAGTGAGCGAGGAAGCGGAAGAGCGCCTGATGCGGTATTTTCTCCTTACGCATCTGT
GCGGTATTTCACACCGCAATGGTGCACTCTCAGTACAATCTGCTCTGATGCCGCATAGTTAAGCCAGTAT
ACACTCCGCTATCGCTACGTGACTGGGTCATGGCTGCGCCCCGACACCCGCCAACACCCGCTGACGCGCC
CTGACGGGCTTGTCTGCTCCCGGCATCCGCTTACAGACAAGCTGTGACCGTCTCCGGGAGCTGCATGTGT
CAGAGGTTTTCACCGTCATCACCGAAACGCGCGAGGCAGCTGCGGTAAAGCTCATCAGCGTGGTCGTGAA
GCGATTCACAGATGTCTGCCTGTTCATCCGCGTCCAGCTCGTTGAGTTTCTCCAGAAGCGTTAATGTCTG
GCTTCTGATAAAGCGGGCCATGTTAAGGGCGGTTTTTTCCTGTTTGGTCACTGATGCCTCCGTGTAAGGG
GGATTTCTGTTCATGGGGGTAATGATACCGATGAAACGAGAGAGGATGCTCACGATACGGGTTACTGATG
ATGAACATGCCCGGTTACTGGAACGTTGTGAGGGTAAACAACTGGCGGTATGGATGCGGCGGGACCAGAG
AAAAATCACTCAGGGTCAATGCCAGCGCTTCGTTAATACAGATGTAGGTGTTCCACAGGGTAGCCAGCAG
CATCCTGCGATGCAGATCCGGAACATAATGGTGCAGGGCGCTGACTTCCGCGTTTCCAGACTTTACGAAA
CACGGAAACCGAAGACCATTCATGTTGTTGCTCAGGTCGCAGACGTTTTGCAGCAGCAGTCGCTTCACGT
TCGCTCGCGTATCGGTGATTCATTCTGCTAACCAGTAAGGCAACCCCGCCAGCCTAGCCGGGTCCTCAAC
GACAGGAGCACGATCATGCGCACCCGTGGGGCCGCCATGCCGGCGATAATGGCCTGCTTCTCGCCGAAAC
GTTTGGTGGCGGGACCAGTGACGAAGGCTTGAGCGAGGGCGTGCAAGATTCCGAATACCGCAAGCGACAG
GCCGATCATCGTCGCGCTCCAGCGAAAGCGGTCCTCGCCGAAAATGACCCAGAGCGCTGCCGGCACCTGT
CCTACGAGTTGCATGATAAAGAAGACAGTCATAAGTGCGGCGACGATAGTCATGCCCCGCGCCCACCGGA
AGGAGCTGACTGGGTTGAAGGCTCTCAAGGGCATCGGTCGAGATCCCGGTGCCTAATGAGTGAGCTAACT
TACATTAATTGCGTTGCGCTCACTGCCCGCTTTCCAGTCGGGAAACCTGTCGTGCCAGCTGCATTAATGA
ATCGGCCAACGCGCGGGGAGAGGCGGTTTGCGTATTGGGCGCCAGGGTGGTTTTTCTTTTCACCAGTGAG
ACGGGCAACAGCTGATTGCCCTTCACCGCCTGGCCCTGAGAGAGTTGCAGCAAGCGGTCCACGCTGGTTT
GCCCCAGCAGGCGAAAATCCTGTTTGATGGTGGTTAACGGCGGGATATAACATGAGCTGTCTTCGGTATC
GTCGTATCCCACTACCGAGATATCCGCACCAACGCGCAGCCCGGACTCGGTAATGGCGCGCATTGCGCCC
AGCGCCATCTGATCGTTGGCAACCAGCATCGCAGTGGGAACGATGCCCTCATTCAGCATTTGCATGGTTT
GTTGAAAACCGGACATGGCACTCCAGTCGCCTTCCCGTTCCGCTATCGGCTGAATTTGATTGCGAGTGAG
ATATTTATGCCAGCCAGCCAGACGCAGACGCGCCGAGACAGAACTTAATGGGCCCGCTAACAGCGCGATT
TGCTGGTGACCCAATGCGACCAGATGCTCCACGCCCAGTCGCGTACCGTCTTCATGGGAGAAAATAATAC
TGTTGATGGGTGTCTGGTCAGAGACATCAAGAAATAACGCCGGAACATTAGTGCAGGCAGCTTCCACAGC
AATGGCATCCTGGTCATCCAGCGGATAGTTAATGATCAGCCCACTGACGCGTTGCGCGAGAAGATTGTGC
ACCGCCGCTTTACAGGCTTCGACGCCGCTTCGTTCTACCATCGACACCACCACGCTGGCACCCAGTTGAT
CGGCGCGAGATTTAATCGCCGCGACAATTTGCGACGGCGCGTGCAGGGCCAGACTGGAGGTGGCAACGCC
AATCAGCAACGACTGTTTGCCCGCCAGTTGTTGTGCCACGCGGTTGGGAATGTAATTCAGCTCCGCCATC
GCCGCTTCCACTTTTTCCCGCGTTTTCGCAGAAACGTGGCTGGCCTGGTTCACCACGCGGGAAACGGTCT
GATAAGAGACACCGGCATACTCTGCGACATCGTATAACGTTACTGGTTTCACATTCACCACCCTGAATTG
ACTCTCTTCCGGGCGCTATCATGCCATACCGCGAAAGGTTTTGCGCCATTCGATGGTGTCCGGGATCTCG
ACGCTCTCCCTTATGCGACTCCTGCATTAGGAAGCAGCCCAGTAGTAGGTTGAGGCCGTTGAGCACCGCC
GCCGCAAGGAATGGTGCATGCAAGGAGATGGCGCCCAACAGTCCCCCGGCCACGGGGCCTGCCACCATAC
CCACGCCGAAACAAGCGCTCATGAGCCCGAAGTGGCGAGCCCGATCTTCCCCATCGGTGATGTCGGCGAT
ATAGGCGCCAGCAACCGCACCTGTGGCGCCGGTGATGCCGGCCACGATGCGTCCGGCGTAGAGGATCGAG
ATCTCGATCCCGCGAAATTAATACGACTCACTATAGGGGAATTGTGAGCGGATAACAATTCCCCTCTAGA
AATAATTTTGTTTAACTTTAAGAAGGAGATATACCATGCATCATCATCATCATCACAGCAGCGGCAGAGA
AAACTTGTATTTCCAGGGCATGGATAAAAACGAGCTGGTACAGAAGGCCAAACTGGCCGAGCAGGCTGAG
CGATATGATGACATGGCAGCCTGCATGAAGTCTGTAACTGAGCAAGGAGCTGAATTATCCAATGAGGAGA
GGAATCTTCTCTCAGTTGCTTATAAAAATGTTGTAGGAGCCCGTAGGTCATCTTGGAGGGTCGTCTCCAG
TATTGAGCAAAAGACGGAAGGTGCTGAGAAAAAACAGCAGATGGCTCGAGAATACAGAGAGAAAATAGAG
ACCGAGCTAAGAGATATCTGCAATGATGTACTGTCTCTTTTGGAAAAGTTCTTGATCCCCAACGCTTCAC
AAGCAGAGAGCAAAGTCTTCTATTTGAAAATGAAAGGAGACTACTACCGCTACTTGGCTGAGGTTGCAGC
TGGTGATGACAAGAAAGGGATTGTGGACCAGTCACAGCAAGCATACCAAGAAGCTTTTGAAATCAGCAAA
AAGGAAATGCAACCAACACATCCTATCAGACTGGGTCTGGCCCTTAACTTCTCTGTGTTCTATTATGAGA
TTCTGAACTCCCCTGAGAAAGCCTGCTCTCTTGCAAAGACAGCATTTGATGAAGCCATTGCTGAACTTGA
TACATTAAGTGAAGAGTCATACAAAGACAGCACGCTAATAATGCAGTTACTGAGAGATAACTTGACATTG
TGGACATCGGATACCCAAGGAGACGAAGCTGAAGCAGGAGAAGGAGGGGAAAATTGATGACGAAGCTTGC
GGCCGCACTCGAGCACCACCACCACCACCACTGAGATCCGGCTGCTAACAAAGCCCGAAAGGAAGCTGAG
TTGGCTGCTGCCACCGCTGAGCAATAACTAGCATAACCCCTTGGGGCCTCTAAACGGGTCTTGAGGGGTT
TTTTGCTGAAAGGAGGAACTATATCCGGAT
Features (pLannotate 1.2.2; 20 found; start..end, strand, type, name):
     12..440     +  rep_origin     f1 ori (sequence partly withheld): f1 bacteriophage origin of replication; arrow indicates direction of (+) strand synthesis
    493..550     +  promoter       AmpR promoter (fragment): bla
    559..1374    -  CDS            KanR: aminoglycoside phosphotransferase; aph(3')-Ia; confers resistance to kanamycin in bacteria or G418 (Geneticin®) in eukaryotes
   1496..2084    +  rep_origin     ori: high-copy-number ColE1/pMB1/pBR322/pUC origin of replication
   2270..2409    -  misc_feature   bom: basis of mobility region from pBR322
   2511..2702    -  CDS            rop: Rop protein, which maintains plasmids at low copy number; rop
   2719..3099    +  CDS            YPB1_ECOLX: Protein predicted: Swiss-Prot protein existence level 4. From Escherichia coli.
   3171..3462    -  CDS            TcR (fragment): tetracycline efflux protein; tet; confers resistance to tetracycline
   3477..3498    -  protein_bind   CAP binding site: CAP binding activates transcription in the presence of cAMP. E. coli catabolite activator protein
   3511..4593    -  CDS            lacI: lac repressor; lacI; The lac repressor binds to the lac operator to inhibit transcription in E. coli. This inhibition can be relieved by adding lactose or isopropyl-β-D-thiogalactopyranoside (IPTG).
   4594..4671    -  promoter       lacI promoter: lacI
   4679..4958    -  CDS            TcR (fragment): tetracycline efflux protein; tet; confers resistance to tetracycline
   4980..4998    +  promoter       T7 promoter: promoter for bacteriophage T7 RNA polymerase
   4999..5023    +  protein_bind   lac operator: The lac repressor binds to the lac operator to inhibit transcription in E. coli. This inhibition can be relieved by adding lactose or isopropyl-β-D-thiogalactopyranoside (IPTG). lac repressor encoded by lacI
   5038..5060    +  RBS            RBS: efficient ribosome binding site from bacteriophage T7 gene 10 (Olins and Rangwala, 1989)
   5068..5086    +  CDS            capTEV™ (fragment): composite tag for in vivo biotinylation, TEV protease cleavage, and 6xHis tagging
   5121..5855    +  CDS            YWHAZ: 1433Z_BOVIN - Experimental evidence at protein level: Swiss-Prot protein existence level 1. Adapter protein implicated in the regulation of a large spectrum of both general and specialized signaling pathways. Binds to a large number of partners, usually by recognition of a phosphoserine or phosphothreonine motif. Binding generally results in the modulation of the activity of the binding partner. Activates the ADP- ribosyltransferase (exoS) activity of bacterial origin. Induces ARHGEF7 activity on RAC1 as well as lamellipodia and membrane ruffle formation (By similarity). In neurons, regulates
   5885..5902    +  CDS            9xHis (fragment): 9xHis affinity tag
   5912..5961    +  CDS            SET1 (fragment): solubility-enhancement tag derived from T7 phage gene 10B
   5969..6016    +  terminator     T7 terminator: transcription terminator for bacteriophage T7 RNA polymerase
