[The description below was written by a language model from this plasmid's Addgene catalogue record and pLannotate feature annotations shown in this document.]
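Description:
5ULO (YWHAZ) is a bacterial expression plasmid built on the pET28-MHL backbone from a structural genomics programme, carrying a 735 bp human YWHAZ insert that encodes the 14-3-3 zeta adapter protein, a signalling regulator that typically binds partners through phosphoserine or phosphothreonine motifs. The record states that the construct was made for structure determination and may not contain the full open reading frame. The automated annotation matched the insert to the bovine orthologue, but the catalogue lists the species as human. The insert was introduced by ligation-independent cloning downstream of a backbone-encoded N-terminal 6xHis tag followed by a TEV protease cleavage site, allowing metal-affinity purification and subsequent tag removal.

Expression is driven by a T7 promoter with an adjacent lac operator and the T7 gene 10 ribosome binding site, and transcription ends at a T7 terminator. The plasmid also carries lacI with its own promoter, so expression stays repressed until induced with IPTG in a host that supplies T7 RNA polymerase. Short His-tag and T7 gene 10-derived fragments annotated downstream of the insert appear to be residual backbone sequence; the record does not say whether they are translated, and only an N-terminal tag is listed. The roughly 6 kb plasmid is propagated through a ColE1/pMB1-type origin accompanied by the bom region and rop gene, and an f1 origin is also present. Selection is by kanamycin through the aminoglycoside phosphotransferase gene. The annotated tetracycline resistance fragments are pBR322-derived remnants rather than functional markers. The construct is intended for producing recombinant 14-3-3 zeta in E. coli for crystallography and related biochemical work.
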