Addgene plasmid #101258: 5ULO (YWHAZ)
Purpose: Bacterial expression for structure determination; may not be full ORF
Depositing lab: Cheryl Arrowsmith. Depositing organization: University of Toronto.
Backbone
  Vector backbone: pET28-MHL
  Backbone manufacturer: SGC (Addgene Plasmid #26096)
  Vector type: Bacterial Expression
Growth in bacteria
  Bacterial resistance: Kanamycin, 50 μg/mL
  Growth temperature: 37°C
  Growth strain: DH5alpha
  Copy number: Unknown
Gene/Insert
  Gene/Insert name: YWHAZ (alt name: 5ULO)
  Species: H. sapiens (human)
  Insert size (bp): 735
  Entrez Gene: YWHAZ (a.k.a. 14-3-3-zeta, HEL-S-3, HEL-S-93, HEL4, KCIP-1, POPCHAS, YWHAD)
  Promoter: T7
  Tag / fusion protein: 6xHis-TEV (N terminal on backbone)
  Cloning method: Ligation Independent Cloning
  Sequencing primers: 5′ T7; 3′ T7-term
Terms and licenses: Academic/Nonprofit Terms; Industry Terms: Not Available to Industry
Depositor comments: N terminal tag: MHHHHHHSSGRENLYFQG. SGC Clone Sample ID: YWHAZ:YTC002-H05:C233521. SGC or PDB link: http://www.thesgc.org/structures/5ULO/
How to cite: 5ULO (YWHAZ) was a gift from Cheryl Arrowsmith (Addgene plasmid # 101258 ; http://n2t.net/addgene:101258 ; RRID:Addgene_101258)
