>Addgene plasmid #101258 | 5ULO (YWHAZ) | depositor partial sequence | sequence record 190965 | insert
ATGGATAAAAACGAGCTGGTACAGAAGGCCAAACTGGCCGAGCAGGCTGAGCGATATGATGACATGGCAG
CCTGCATGAAGTCTGTAACTGAGCAAGGAGCTGAATTATCCAATGAGGAGAGGAATCTTCTCTCAGTTGC
TTATAAAAATGTTGTAGGAGCCCGTAGGTCATCTTGGAGGGTCGTCTCCAGTATTGAGCAAAAGACGGAA
GGTGCTGAGAAAAAACAGCAGATGGCTCGAGAATACAGAGAGAAAATAGAGACCGAGCTAAGAGATATCT
GCAATGATGTACTGTCTCTTTTGGAAAAGTTCTTGATCCCCAACGCTTCACAAGCAGAGAGCAAAGTCTT
CTATTTGAAAATGAAAGGAGACTACTACCGCTACTTGGCTGAGGTTGCAGCTGGTGATGACAAGAAAGGG
ATTGTGGACCAGTCACAGCAAGCATACCAAGAAGCTTTTGAAATCAGCAAAAAGGAAATGCAACCAACAC
ATCCTATCAGACTGGGTCTGGCCCTTAACTTCTCTGTGTTCTATTATGAGATTCTGAACTCCCCTGAGAA
AGCCTGCTCTCTTGCAAAGACAGCATTTGATGAAGCCATTGCTGAACTTGATACATTAAGTGAAGAGTCA
TACAAAGACAGCACGCTAATAATGCAGTTACTGAGAGATAACTTGACATTGTGGACATCGGATACCCAAG
GAGACGAAGCTGAAGCAGGAGAAGGAGGGGAAAAT
